Addgene plasmid #233601: PM-RspA-CFAST
Depositing lab: Riccardo Filadi. Publication: Simultaneous detection of membrane contact dynamics and associated Ca(2+) signals by reversible chemogenetic reporters. Garcia Casas P, Rossini M, Pavenius L, Saeed M, Arnst N, Sonda S, Fernandes T, D'Arsie I, Bruzzone M, Berno V, Raimondi A, Sassano ML, Naia L, Barbieri E, Sigismund S, Agostinis P, Sturlese M, Niemeyer BA, Brismar H, Ankarcrona M, Gautier A, Pizzo P, Filadi R. Nat Commun. 2024 Nov 12;15(1):9775. doi: 10.1038/s41467-024-52985-0. PubMed 39532847.
Backbone
  Vector backbone: pcDNA3
  Vector type: Mammalian Expression
Growth in bacteria
  Bacterial resistance: Ampicillin, 100 μg/mL
  Growth temperature: 37°C
  Growth strain: DH5alpha
  Copy number: High Copy
Gene/Insert
  Gene/Insert name: RspA-CFAST
  Species: Other
  Promoter: CMV
  Cloning method: Restriction Enzyme; 5′ cloning site Unknown (unknown if destroyed)
Terms and licenses: Academic/Nonprofit Terms; Industry Terms: Not Available to Industry
How to cite: PM-RspA-CFAST was a gift from Riccardo Filadi (Addgene plasmid # 233601 ; http://n2t.net/addgene:233601 ; RRID:Addgene_233601)
