[The description below was written by a language model from this plasmid's Addgene catalogue record and pLannotate feature annotations shown in this document.]
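Description:
PM-RspA-CFAST is a mammalian expression plasmid built on the pcDNA3 backbone, 5,846 nt in the sequenced record. It is propagated in E. coli at high copy from a ColE1/pUC-type origin under ampicillin selection (AmpR with its own bla promoter). It also carries an f1 origin for single-stranded DNA production. For selection in mammalian cells, the backbone supplies an SV40 early promoter driving the neo (nptII) gene, which confers G418 resistance, followed by an SV40 polyadenylation signal. The short bom, ble, lacI and lac promoter/operator fragments, along with a small match to a truncated HIV-1 LTR, look like backbone remnants or incidental annotation hits rather than functional parts.

The expression cassette consists of the CMV immediate-early enhancer and promoter, the insert, and the bGH polyadenylation signal. T7 and SP6 promoters flank the cloning region. The catalogue names the insert RspA-CFAST, and the "PM" prefix suggests targeting to the plasma membrane, although the record does not describe the targeting sequence. The automated annotation does not label a CFAST segment. The only coding feature it calls in the insert region is a 321 nt stretch matching DmrB, the F36V mutant of FKBP12, which binds synthetic ligands. How this domain relates to the named insert is not explained in the record.

CFAST generally refers to the small C-terminal fragment of a split fluorogen-activating FAST reporter, which regains fluorescence on reversible complementation with its N-terminal partner in the presence of a fluorogen. In line with the associated publication on reversible chemogenetic reporters of membrane contact dynamics and associated calcium signals, this plasmid probably supplies one half of such a split reporter pair, for co-expression with a partner on an apposed membrane.
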