Features (pLannotate 1.2.2; 21 found; start..end, strand, type, name):
     28..80      -  misc_feature   bom (fragment): basis of mobility region from pBR322
    235..614     +  enhancer       CMV enhancer: human cytomegalovirus immediate early enhancer
    615..818     +  promoter       CMV promoter: human cytomegalovirus (CMV) immediate early promoter
    814..847     +  LTR            5' LTR (truncated) (fragment): truncated 5' long terminal repeat (LTR) from HIV-1
    863..881     +  promoter       T7 promoter: promoter for bacteriophage T7 RNA polymerase
    973..1293    +  CDS            DmrB: F36V mutant of FK506-binding protein FKBP12 binds synthetic ligands that do not bind wild-type FKBP
   1399..1417    -  promoter       SP6 promoter: promoter for bacteriophage SP6 RNA polymerase
   1443..1667    +  polyA_signal   bGH poly(A) signal: bovine growth hormone polyadenylation signal
   1671..1692    +  promoter       SV40 promoter (fragment): SV40 enhancer and early promoter
   1713..2141    +  rep_origin     f1 ori (sequence partly withheld): f1 bacteriophage origin of replication; arrow indicates direction of (+) strand synthesis
   2155..2484    +  promoter       SV40 promoter: SV40 enhancer and early promoter
   2551..3342    +  CDS            neo: KKA2_KLEPN - Also known as kan, nptII. Experimental evidence at protein level: Swiss-Prot protein existence level 1. Resistance to kanamycin, neomycin, paromomycin, ribostamycin, butirosin and gentamicin B. From Klebsiella pneumoniae.
   3366..3524    +  CDS            ble (fragment): BLE_KLEPN - Experimental evidence at protein level: Swiss-Prot protein existence level 1. Binding protein with a strong affinity to the bleomycin family of antibiotics. Binds to CL990; an antimitotic-antibiotic compound. From Klebsiella pneumoniae.
   3519..3640    +  polyA_signal   SV40 poly(A) signal: SV40 polyadenylation signal
   3713..3729    -  protein_bind   lac operator: The lac repressor binds to the lac operator to inhibit transcription in E. coli. This inhibition can be relieved by adding lactose or isopropyl-β-D-thiogalactopyranoside (IPTG). lac repressor encoded by lacI
   3737..3767    -  promoter       lac promoter: promoter for the E. coli lac operon
   3782..3803    -  protein_bind   CAP binding site: CAP binding activates transcription in the presence of cAMP. E. coli catabolite activator protein
   3816..3908    -  CDS            lacI (fragment): lac repressor; lacI; The lac repressor binds to the lac operator to inhibit transcription in E. coli. This inhibition can be relieved by adding lactose or isopropyl-β-D-thiogalactopyranoside (IPTG).
   4091..4679    -  rep_origin     ori: high-copy-number ColE1/pMB1/pBR322/pUC origin of replication
   4850..5710    -  CDS            AmpR: β-lactamase; bla; confers resistance to ampicillin, carbenicillin, and related antibiotics
   5711..5815    -  promoter       AmpR promoter: bla
>Addgene plasmid #233601 | PM-RspA-CFAST | addgene full sequence | sequence record 468024 | Addgene NGS Result
GACGGATCGGGAGATCTCCCGATCCCCTATGGTGCACTCTCAGTACAATCTGCTCTGATGCCGCATAGTT
AAGCCAGTATCTGCTCCCTGCTTGTGTGTTGGAGGTCGCTGAGTAGTGCGCGAGCAAAATTTAAGCTACA
ACAAGGCAAGGCTTGACCGACAATTGCATGAAGAATCTGCTTAGGGTTAGGCGTTTTGCGCTGCTTCGCG
ATGTACGGGCCAGATATACGCGTTGACATTGATTATTGACTAGTTATTAATAGTAATCAATTACGGGGTC
ATTAGTTCATAGCCCATATATGGAGTTCCGCGTTACATAACTTACGGTAAATGGCCCGCCTGGCTGACCG
CCCAACGACCCCCGCCCATTGACGTCAATAATGACGTATGTTCCCATAGTAACGCCAATAGGGACTTTCC
ATTGACGTCAATGGGTGGAGTATTTACGGTAAACTGCCCACTTGGCAGTACATCAAGTGTATCATATGCC
AAGTACGCCCCCTATTGACGTCAATGACGGTAAATGGCCCGCCTGGCATTATGCCCAGTACATGACCTTA
TGGGACTTTCCTACTTGGCAGTACATCTACGTATTAGTCATCGCTATTACCATGGTGATGCGGTTTTGGC
AGTACATCAATGGGCGTGGATAGCGGTTTGACTCACGGGGATTTCCAAGTCTCCACCCCATTGACGTCAA
TGGGAGTTTGTTTTGGCACCAAAATCAACGGGACTTTCCAAAATGTCGTAACAACTCCGCCCCATTGACG
CAAATGGGCGGTAGGCGTGTACGGTGGGAGGTCTATATAAGCAGAGCTCTCTGGCTAACTAGAGAACCCA
CTGCTTACTGGCTTATCGAAATTAATACGACTCACTATAGGGAGACCCAAGCTTATGGGCTGCATCAAGT
CCAAGGGCAAGGACTCCGCCGGCGGCGAACAAAAACTTATTTCTGAAGAGGACTTGGAATTCGGAGTGCA
GGTGGAAACCATCTCCCCAGGAGACGGGCGCACCTTCCCCAAGCGCGGCCAGACCTGCGTGGTGCACTAC
ACCGGGATGCTTGAAGATGGAAAGAAATTTGATTCCTCCCGGGACAGAAACAAGCCCTTTAAGTTTATGC
TAGGCAAGCAGGAGGTGATCCGAGGCTGGGAAGAAGGGGTTGCCCAGATGAGTGTGGGTCAGAGAGCCAA
ACTGACTATATCTCCAGATTATGCCTATGGTGCCACTGGGCACCCAGGCATCATCCCACCACATGCCACT
CTCGTCTTCGATGTGGAGCTTCTAAAACTGGAAGAATCCGGAGGAGGCGGCAGCGGCGGAGGGGGATCCG
GCGACAGCTTCTGGATCTTCGTGAAGAGACTGTAAGATATCCTCGAGCATGCATCTAGAGGGCCCTATTC
TATAGTGTCACCTAAATGCTAGAGCTCGCTGATCAGCCTCGACTGTGCCTTCTAGTTGCCAGCCATCTGT
TGTTTGCCCCTCCCCCGTGCCTTCCTTGACCCTGGAAGGTGCCACTCCCACTGTCCTTTCCTAATAAAAT
GAGGAAATTGCATCGCATTGTCTGAGTAGGTGTCATTCTATTCTGGGGGGTGGGGTGGGGCAGGACAGCA
AGGGGGAGGATTGGGAAGACAATAGCAGGCATGCTGGGGATGCGGTGGGCTCTATGGCTTCTGAGGCGGA
AAGAACCAGCTGGGGCTCTAGGGGGTATCCCC
[124 nt withheld, positions 1713-1836]
C
[91 nt withheld, positions 1838-1928]
A
[49 nt withheld, positions 1930-1978]
CCTTTGACGTTGGAGTCCACGTTCTTT
[37 nt withheld, positions 2006-2042]
ACCCTATCTCGGTCTATTCTTTTGATTTATAAGGGATTTTGCCGATTTCGGCCTATTGGTTAAAAAATGA
GCTGATTTAACAAAAATTTAACGCGAATTAATTCTGTGGAATGTGTGTCAGTTAGGGTGTGGAAAGTCCC
CAGGCTCCCCAGCAGGCAGAAGTATGCAAAGCATGCATCTCAATTAGTCAGCAACCAGGTGTGGAAAGTC
CCCAGGCTCCCCAGCAGGCAGAAGTATGCAAAGCATGCATCTCAATTAGTCAGCAACCATAGTCCCGCCC
CTAACTCCGCCCATCCCGCCCCTAACTCCGCCCAGTTCCGCCCATTCTCCGCCCCATGGCTGACTAATTT
TTTTTATTTATGCAGAGGCCGAGGCCGCCTCTGCCTCTGAGCTATTCCAGAAGTAGTGAGGAGGCTTTTT
TGGAGGCCTAGGCTTTTGCAAAAAGCTCCCGGGAGCTTGTATATCCATTTTCGGATCTGATCAAGAGACA
GGATGAGGATCGTTTCGCATGATTGAACAAGATGGATTGCACGCAGGTTCTCCGGCCGCTTGGGTGGAGA
GGCTATTCGGCTATGACTGGGCACAACAGACAATCGGCTGCTCTGATGCCGCCGTGTTCCGGCTGTCAGC
GCAGGGGCGCCCGGTTCTTTTTGTCAAGACCGACCTGTCCGGTGCCCTGAATGAACTGCAGGACGAGGCA
GCGCGGCTATCGTGGCTGGCCACGACGGGCGTTCCTTGCGCAGCTGTGCTCGACGTTGTCACTGAAGCGG
GAAGGGACTGGCTGCTATTGGGCGAAGTGCCGGGGCAGGATCTCCTGTCATCTCACCTTGCTCCTGCCGA
GAAAGTATCCATCATGGCTGATGCAATGCGGCGGCTGCATACGCTTGATCCGGCTACCTGCCCATTCGAC
CACCAAGCGAAACATCGCATCGAGCGAGCACGTACTCGGATGGAAGCCGGTCTTGTCGATCAGGATGATC
TGGACGAAGAGCATCAGGGGCTCGCGCCAGCCGAACTGTTCGCCAGGCTCAAGGCGCGCATGCCCGACGG
CGAGGATCTCGTCGTGACCCATGGCGATGCCTGCTTGCCGAATATCATGGTGGAAAATGGCCGCTTTTCT
GGATTCATCGACTGTGGCCGGCTGGGTGTGGCGGACCGCTATCAGGACATAGCGTTGGCTACCCGTGATA
TTGCTGAAGAGCTTGGCGGCGAATGGGCTGACCGCTTCCTCGTGCTTTACGGTATCGCCGCTCCCGATTC
GCAGCGCATCGCCTTCTATCGCCTTCTTGACGAGTTCTTCTGAGCGGGACTCTGGGGTTCGAAATGACCG
ACCAAGCGACGCCCAACCTGCCATCACGAGATTTCGATTCCACCGCCGCCTTCTATGAAAGGTTGGGCTT
CGGAATCGTTTTCCGGGACGCCGGCTGGATGATCCTCCAGCGCGGGGATCTCATGCTGGAGTTCTTCGCC
CACCCCAACTTGTTTATTGCAGCTTATAATGGTTACAAATAAAGCAATAGCATCACAAATTTCACAAATA
AAGCATTTTTTTCACTGCATTCTAGTTGTGGTTTGTCCAAACTCATCAATGTATCTTATCATGTCTGTAT
ACCGTCGACCTCTAGCTAGAGCTTGGCGTAATCATGGTCATAGCTGTTTCCTGTGTGAAATTGTTATCCG
CTCACAATTCCACACAACATACGAGCCGGAAGCATAAAGTGTAAAGCCTGGGGTGCCTAATGAGTGAGCT
AACTCACATTAATTGCGTTGCGCTCACTGCCCGCTTTCCAGTCGGGAAACCTGTCGTGCCAGCTGCATTA
ATGAATCGGCCAACGCGCGGGGAGAGGCGGTTTGCGTATTGGGCGCTCTTCCGCTTCCTCGCTCACTGAC
TCGCTGCGCTCGGTCGTTCGGCTGCGGCGAGCGGTATCAGCTCACTCAAAGGCGGTAATACGGTTATCCA
CAGAATCAGGGGATAACGCAGGAAAGAACATGTGAGCAAAAGGCCAGCAAAAGGCCAGGAACCGTAAAAA
GGCCGCGTTGCTGGCGTTTTTCCATAGGCTCCGCCCCCCTGACGAGCATCACAAAAATCGACGCTCAAGT
CAGAGGTGGCGAAACCCGACAGGACTATAAAGATACCAGGCGTTTCCCCCTGGAAGCTCCCTCGTGCGCT
CTCCTGTTCCGACCCTGCCGCTTACCGGATACCTGTCCGCCTTTCTCCCTTCGGGAAGCGTGGCGCTTTC
TCATAGCTCACGCTGTAGGTATCTCAGTTCGGTGTAGGTCGTTCGCTCCAAGCTGGGCTGTGTGCACGAA
CCCCCCGTTCAGCCCGACCGCTGCGCCTTATCCGGTAACTATCGTCTTGAGTCCAACCCGGTAAGACACG
ACTTATCGCCACTGGCAGCAGCCACTGGTAACAGGATTAGCAGAGCGAGGTATGTAGGCGGTGCTACAGA
GTTCTTGAAGTGGTGGCCTAACTACGGCTACACTAGAAGAACAGTATTTGGTATCTGCGCTCTGCTGAAG
CCAGTTACCTTCGGAAAAAGAGTTGGTAGCTCTTGATCCGGCAAACAAACCACCGCTGGTAGCGGTGGTT
TTTTTGTTTGCAAGCAGCAGATTACGCGCAGAAAAAAAGGATCTCAAGAAGATCCTTTGATCTTTTCTAC
GGGGTCTGACGCTCAGTGGAACGAAAACTCACGTTAAGGGATTTTGGTCATGAGATTATCAAAAAGGATC
TTCACCTAGATCCTTTTAAATTAAAAATGAAGTTTTAAATCAATCTAAAGTATATATGAGTAAACTTGGT
CTGACAGTTACCAATGCTTAATCAGTGAGGCACCTATCTCAGCGATCTGTCTATTTCGTTCATCCATAGT
TGCCTGACTCCCCGTCGTGTAGATAACTACGATACGGGAGGGCTTACCATCTGGCCCCAGTGCTGCAATG
ATACCGCGAGACCCACGCTCACCGGCTCCAGATTTATCAGCAATAAACCAGCCAGCCGGAAGGGCCGAGC
GCAGAAGTGGTCCTGCAACTTTATCCGCCTCCATCCAGTCTATTAATTGTTGCCGGGAAGCTAGAGTAAG
TAGTTCGCCAGTTAATAGTTTGCGCAACGTTGTTGCCATTGCTACAGGCATCGTGGTGTCACGCTCGTCG
TTTGGTATGGCTTCATTCAGCTCCGGTTCCCAACGATCAAGGCGAGTTACATGATCCCCCATGTTGTGCA
AAAAAGCGGTTAGCTCCTTCGGTCCTCCGATCGTTGTCAGAAGTAAGTTGGCCGCAGTGTTATCACTCAT
GGTTATGGCAGCACTGCATAATTCTCTTACTGTCATGCCATCCGTAAGATGCTTTTCTGTGACTGGTGAG
TACTCAACCAAGTCATTCTGAGAATAGTGTATGCGGCGACCGAGTTGCTCTTGCCCGGCGTCAATACGGG
ATAATACCGCGCCACATAGCAGAACTTTAAAAGTGCTCATCATTGGAAAACGTTCTTCGGGGCGAAAACT
CTCAAGGATCTTACCGCTGTTGAGATCCAGTTCGATGTAACCCACTCGTGCACCCAACTGATCTTCAGCA
TCTTTTACTTTCACCAGCGTTTCTGGGTGAGCAAAAACAGGAAGGCAAAATGCCGCAAAAAAGGGAATAA
GGGCGACACGGAAATGTTGAATACTCATACTCTTCCTTTTTCAATATTATTGAAGCATTTATCAGGGTTA
TTGTCTCATGAGCGGATACATATTTGAATGTATTTAGAAAAATAAACAAATAGGGGTTCCGCGCACATTT
CCCCGAAAAGTGCCACCTGACGTC
