>Addgene plasmid #233601 | PM-RspA-CFAST | depositor partial sequence | sequence record 468250 | PM-RspA-CFAST
AAGCTTATGGGCTGCATCAAGTCCAAGGGCAAGGACTCCGCCGGCGGCGAACAAAAACTTATTTCTGAAG
AGGACTTGGAATTCGGAGTGCAGGTGGAAACCATCTCCCCAGGAGACGGGCGCACCTTCCCCAAGCGCGG
CCAGACCTGCGTGGTGCACTACACCGGGATGCTTGAAGATGGAAAGAAATTTGATTCCTCCCGGGACAGA
AACAAGCCCTTTAAGTTTATGCTAGGCAAGCAGGAGGTGATCCGAGGCTGGGAAGAAGGGGTTGCCCAGA
TGAGTGTGGGTCAGAGAGCCAAACTGACTATATCTCCAGATTATGCCTATGGTGCCACTGGGCACCCAGG
CATCATCCCACCACATGCCACTCTCGTCTTCGATGTGGAGCTTCTAAAACTGGAAGAATCCGGAGGAGGC
GGCAGCGGCGGAGGGGGATCCGGCGACAGCTTCTGGATCTTCGTGAAGAGACTGTAAGATATCCTCGAG
